>Addgene plasmid #91200 | pTRANS_102 | addgene full sequence | sequence record 182143 | Addgene NGS Result
CACCCATGACCAAAATCCCTTAACGTGAGTTACGCGTCGTTCCACTGAGCGTCAGACCCCGTAGAAAAGA
TCAAAGGATCTTCTTGAGATCCTTTTTTTCTGCGCGTAATCTGCTGCTTGCAAACAAAAAAACCACCGCT
ACCAGCGGTGGTTTGTTTGCCGGATCAAGAGCTACCAACTCTTTTTCCGAAGGTAACTGGCTTCAGCAGA
GCGCAGATACCAAATACTGTTCTTCTAGTGTAGCCGTAGTTAGGCCACCACTTCAAGAACTCTGTAGCAC
CGCCTACATACCTCGCTCTGCTAATCCTGTTACCAGTGGCTGCTGCCAGTGGCGATAAGTCGTGTCTTAC
CGGGTTGGACTCAAGACGATAGTTACCGGATAAGGCGCAGCGGTCGGGCTGAACGGGGGGTTCGTGCACA
CAGCCCAGCTTGGAGCGAACGACCTACACCGAACTGAGATACCTACAGCGTGAGCTATGAGAAAGCGCCA
CGCTTCCCGAAGGGAGAAAGGCGGACAGGTATCCGGTAAGCGGCAGGGTCGGAACAGGAGAGCGCACGAG
GGAGCTTCCAGGGGGAAACGCCTGGTATCTTTATAGTCCTGTCGGGTTTCGCCACCTCTGACTTGAGCGT
CGATTTTTGTGATGCTCGTCAGGGGGGCGGAGCCTATGGAAAAACGCCAGCAACGCGGCCTTTTTACGGT
TCCTGGCCTTTTGCTGGCCTTTTGCTCACATGTTCTTTCCTGCGTTATCCCCTGATTCTGTGGATAACCG
TATTACCGCCTTTGAGTGAGCTGATACCGCTCGCCGCAGCCGAACGACCGAGCGCAGCGAGTCAGTGAGC
GAGGAAGCGGGAGAGCGCCCATATGCGCACTCCTCGCATGCCGCGTCGATTAAGTTGACTTGGTCAATCG
GTGTCTCTCAACTCTCTCTATGTATCGGTGTATTGGAGTCCTATATATATGGAGACTCTAATGGCATAAA
TGTAAATATGGAACTTTAAATCAAAACCCTTACGCTCCAAAAAGCGGCCATCCGTATAATATTACCGGAT
GGCCGCGATTTTTTTTTTGGACCCCACAACGCAATAACTGACAAAGACATGCGGACCAATCACCTGACGC
GCTCAAAGCTTAATTGTTTTGTGTTTTCTATTTAAACTTGGGCACCAAGTATTGTAGTTCGTACTACAAG
TTTGTACCGATCAAAAGCAGGTGACAAGTTTGTACAAAAAAGCTGAACGAGAAACGTAAAATGATATAAA
TATCAATATATTAAATTAGATTTTGCATAAAAAACAGACTACATAATACTGTAAAACACAACATATCCAG
TCACTATGGCGGCCGCATTAGGCACCCCAGGCTTTACACTTTATGCTTCCGGCTCGTATAATGTGTGGAT
TTTGAGTTAGGATCCGTCGAGATTTTCAGGAGCTAAGGAAGCTAAAATGGAGAAAAAAATCACTGGATAT
ACCACCGTTGATATATCCCAATGGCATCGTAAAGAACATTTTGAGGCATTTCAGTCAGTCGCTCAATGTA
CCTATAACCAGACCGTTCAGCTGGATATTACGGCCTTTTTAAAGACCGTAAAGAAAAATAAGCACAAGTT
TTATCCGGCCTTTATTCACATTCTTGCCCGCCTGATGAATGCTCATCCGGAATTCCGTATGGCAATGAAA
GACGGTGAGCTGGTGATATGGGATAGTGTTCACCCTTGTTACACCGTTTTCCATGAGCAAACTGAAACGT
TTTCATCGCTCTGGAGTGAATACCACGACGATTTCCGGCAGTTTCTACACATATATTCGCAAGATGTGGC
GTGTTACGGTGAAAACCTGGCCTATTTCCCTAAAGGGTTTATTGAGAATATGTTTTTCGTCTCAGCCAAT
CCCTGGGTGAGTTTCACCAGTTTTGATTTAAACGTGGCCAATATGGACAACTTCTTCGCCCCCGTTTTCA
CCATGGGCAAATATTATACGCAAGGCGACAAGGTGCTGATGCCGCTGGCGATTCAGGTTCATCATGCCGT
TTGTGATGGCTTCCATGTCGGCAGAATGCTTAATGAATTACAACAGTACTGCGATGAGTGGCAGGCGGGG
CGTAATCTAGAGGATCCGGCTTACTAAAAGCCAGATAACAGTATGCGTATTTGCGCGCTGATTTTTGCGG
TATAAGAATATATACTGATATGTATACCCGAAGTATGTCAAAAAGAGGTATGCTATGAAGCAGCGTATTA
CAGTGACAGTTGACAGCGACAGCTATCAGTTGCTCAAGGCATATATGATGTCAATATCTCCGGTCTGGTA
AGCACAACCATGCAGAATGAAGCCCGTCGTCTGCGTGCCGAACGCTGGAAAGCGGAAAATCAGGAAGGGA
TGGCTGAGGTCGCCCGGTTTATTGAAATGAACGGCTCTTTTGCTGACGAGAACAGGGGCTGGTGAAATGC
AGTTTAAGGTTTACACCTATAAAAGAGAGAGCCGTTATCGTCTGTTTGTGGATGTACAGAGTGATATTAT
TGACACGCCCGGGCGACGGATGGTGATCCCCCTGGCCAGTGCACGTCTGCTGTCAGATAAAGTCCCCCGT
GAACTTTACCCGGTGGTGCATATCGGGGATGAAAGCTGGCGCATGATGACCACCGATATGGCCAGTGTGC
CGGTCTCCGTTATCGGGGAAGAAGTGGCTGATCTCAGCCACCGCGAAAATGACATCAAAAACGCCATTAA
CCTGATGTTCTGGGGAATATAAATGTCAGGCTCCCTTATACACAGCCAGTCTGCAGGTCGACCATAGTGA
CTGGATATGTTGTGTTTTACAGTATTATGTAGTCTGTTTTTTATGCAAAATCTAATTTAATATATTGATA
TTTATATCATTTTACGTTTCTCGTTCAGCTTTCTTGTACAAAGTGGTCACCTGCAAAAAGTGTTTGATCG
CCGGCGGTACAAAGTGGTAGTAACATAGATGACACCGCGCGCGATAATTTATCCTAGTTTGCGCGCTATA
TTTTGTTTTCTATCGCGTATTAAATGTATAATTGCGGGACTCTAATCATAAAAACCCATCTCATAAATAA
CGTCATGCATTACATGTTAATTATTACATGCTTAACGTAATTCAACAGAAATTATATGATAATCATCGCA
AGACCGGCAACAGGATTCAATCTTAAGAAACTTTATTGCCAAATGTTTGAACGATCGGGGAAATTCCTAA
TAAATATTAAATTTTATTATATGCGAACTGTCTACAAATGTTGTTTGCGTCAATGCATCCCATAGTACAT
AATTCACTGCTCTAATTACATTATTCAAACTAATTACACCCAAATTATTAAGAAATTTCAACACTTGTGT
TTTAAATACCCTTAAGAAACGACCAGTCGGAGGCTGTGAGGTCATCCAGATTCGGTAGGTTAGGAAACAT
TTGTGTATCCCCAACACTTTCCTCAGGTTGTGATTGAACTGTATCCGGACGGTGATGATGTCTTCGTTCA
TCACGAAGGGCCGGTTTTGGTGCTCTGTTATCTTGAAATATAGGGGATTTTGAATCTCCCAGATAAACAC
GCCATTCTCTGCTTGAGCTGCAGTGATGAGTTCCCCTGTGCGTGAATCCATGGTCGTGGCAGGTTATTGC
TATGAAGTAAGAACAGCCACACGGTAGATCAACTCGTCGACGTCTGGTCCCCTTCTTGGCTAGCCTGTGC
TGTACTTTGATTGGTACCTGAGTAGAGTGGGCCTTCGAGGGTGACGAAGGTCGCATTTTTTAAAGCCCAG
TTTTTTAGTGCAGAATTCTTTTCCTCATCCAAGTATTCTTTATAGCTGGAGTTGGGTCCTGGATTGCAGA
GGAAGGTAGTGGGAATTCCGCCTTTAATTTGAACTGGCTTCCCGTACTTTGTATTTGATTGCCAGTCCCT
TTGGGCCCCCATGAATTCTTTAAAGTGCTTTAGGTAGTGGGGGTCTACGTCATCAATGACGTTGTACCAG
GCATCATTACTGTAAACCTTTGGGCTAAGGTCTAGATGACCACACAAATAATTATGTGGTCCCAATGATC
TGGCCCACATAGTCTTCCCCGTCCTACTGTCACCCTCAATTACTATACTTATGGGTCTCAGAGGCCGCGC
AGCGGGACTGCAGACGTTCTCGGCAGCCCACTCTTCAAGTTCTTCTGGAACTTGGTCGAAAGAAGAAGAT
AAAAAAGGTGAAACATAAACATCCATTGGAGGTGTAAAAATCCTATCTAAATTAGAATTTAAATTGTGAA
ATTGTAAAACAAAATCTTTGGGAGCTTTCTCCCTCAATATATTAAGGGCCTGAGCTTTGGACCCTGAATT
GATTGCCTCGGCATATGCGTCGTTGGCAGATTGGCAACCTCCTCTAGCTGATCGTCCATCGACTTGGAAA
ACTCCATGATCAATGACGTCTCCGTCTTTTTCCATGTAGGATTTGACATCGCTTGAGCTCTTAGCTCCCT
GAATGTTCGGATGGAAATGTGCTGACCTGGTTGGGGATGTGAGGTCGAAGAATCTATTGTTTTTGCACTG
GAACTTTCCTTCGAACTGGATGAGCACATGCAAGTGAGGAGTCCCATCTTCGTGAAGCTCTCTGCAAATT
CTAATAAATTTTTTGAAAGTGGGTGTTTGGAGATTTAATAATTTGGGAAAGTGCTCTTCTTTAGTTAGAG
AGCACTTGGGATAAGTGAGAAAATAATTTTTGGCATTTATTTTAAAGCGATTGGGGGCTGCCATGTTGAC
TTGGTCAATCGGTGTCTCTCAACTCTCTCTATGTATCGGTGTATTGGAGTCCTATATATATGGAGACTCT
AATGGCATAAATGTAAATATGGAACTTTAAATCAAAACCCTTACGCTCCAAAAAGCGGCCATCCGTATAA
TATTACCGGATGGCCGCGATTTTTTTTTTGGACCCCACAACGCAATAACTGACAAAGACATGCGGACCAA
TCACCTGACGCGCTCAAAGCTTAATTGTTTTGTGTTTTCTATTTAAACTTGGGCACCAAGTATTGTAGTT
CGTACTTGGGGCCCTCGAGTTTGTTTAAACCCAGCCAGGACAGAAATGCCTCGACTTCGCTGCTACCCAA
GGTTGCCGGGTGACGCACACCGTGGAAACGGATGAAGGCACGAACCCAGTGGACATAAGCCTGTTCGGTT
CGTAAGCTGTAATGCAAGTAGCGTATGCGCTCACGCAACTGGTCCAGAACCTTGACCGAACGCAGCGGTG
GTAACGGCGCAGTGGCGGTTTTCATGGCTTGTTATGACTGTTTTTTTGGGGTACAGTCTATGCCTCGGGC
ATCCAAGCAGCAAGCGCGTTACGCCGTGGGTCGATGTTTGATGTTATGGAGCAGCAACGATGTTACGCAG
CAGGGCAGTCGCCCTAAAACAAAGTTAAACATTATGAGGGAAGCGGTGATCGCCGAAGTATCGACTCAAC
TATCAGAGGTAGTTGGCGTCATCGAGCGCCATCTCGAACCGACGTTGCTGGCCGTACATTTGTACGGCTC
CGCAGTGGATGGCGGCCTGAAGCCACACAGTGATATTGATTTGCTGGTTACGGTGACCGTAAGGCTTGAT
GAAACAACGCGGCGAGCTTTGATCAACGACCTTTTGGAAACTTCGGCTTCCCCTGGAGAGAGCGAGATTC
TCCGCGCTGTAGAAGTCACCATTGTTGTGCACGACGACATCATTCCGTGGCGTTATCCAGCTAAGCGCGA
ACTGCAATTTGGAGAATGGCAGCGCAATGACATTCTTGCAGGTATCTTCGAGCCAGCCACGATCGACATT
GATCTGGCTATCTTGCTGACAAAAGCAAGAGAACATAGCGTTGCCTTGGTAGGTCCAGCGGCGGAGGAAC
TCTTTGATCCGGTTCCTGAACAGGATCTATTTGAGGCGCTAAATGAAACCTTAACGCTATGGAACTCGCC
GCCCGACTGGGCTGGCGATGAGCGAAATGTAGTGCTTACGTTGTCCCGCATTTGGTACAGCGCAGTAACC
GGCAAAATCGCGCCGAAGGATGTCGCTGCCGACTGGGCAATGGAGCGCCTGCCGGCCCAGTATCAGCCCG
TCATACTTGAAGCTAGACAGGCTTATCTTGGACAAGAAGAAGATCGCTTGGCCTCGCGCGCAGATCAGTT
GGAAGAATTTGTCCACTACGTGAAAGGCGAGATCACCAAGGTAGTCGGCAAATAACCCTCGAGC
Features (pLannotate 1.2.2; 14 found; start..end, strand, type, name):
     84..672     +  rep_origin     ori: high-copy-number ColE1/pMB1/pBR322/pUC origin of replication
   1214..1338    +  protein_bind   attR1: mutant version of attR; recombination site for the Gateway® LR reaction LR Clonase™
   1363..1393    +  promoter       lac UV5 promoter: E. coli lac promoter with an "up" mutation
   1417..1446    +  promoter       cat promoter (fragment): promoter of the E. coli cat gene encoding chloramphenicol acetyltransferase
   1447..2127    +  CDS            CmR: chloramphenicol acetyltransferase confers resistance to chloramphenicol
   2284..2442    +  CDS            ccdA (fragment): CCDA_ECO57 - Also known as H, letA. Experimental evidence at protein level: Swiss-Prot protein existence level 1. Antitoxin component of a type II toxin-antitoxin (TA) system which inhibits the post-segregational killing (PSK) of plasmid-free cells, also referred to as a plasmid addiction system. Binds to and blocks the activity of CcdB; will also remove bound CcdB protein from the CcdB-GyrA complex by forming a CcdA-CcdB complex, a process termed rejuvenation. Functions as a transcriptional corepressor for the ccdAB operon, repression also requires CcdB (By similarity). From Escherichia coli
   2447..2752    +  CDS            ccdB: CcdB, a bacterial toxin that poisons DNA gyrase; ccdB; Plasmids containing the ccdB gene cannot be propagated in standard E. coli strains.
   2793..2917    -  protein_bind   attR2: mutant version of attR; recombination site for the Gateway® LR reaction LR Clonase™
   2958..3206    -  terminator     NOS terminator: nopaline synthase terminator and poly(A) signal
   3220..3621    -  CDS            REN_TYLCI: Experimental evidence at protein level: Swiss-Prot protein existence level 1. Increases viral DNA accumulation. Enhances infectivity and symptom expression (By similarity). From Tomato yellow leaf curl virus (strain Israel) (TYLCV).
   3693..4754    -  CDS            REP_TLCVA: Experimental evidence at protein level: Swiss-Prot protein existence level 1. Essential for the replication of viral ssDNA. The closed circular ssDNA genome is first converted to a superhelical dsDNA. Rep binds a specific region at the genome origin of replication. It introduces an endonucleolytic nick within the conserved sequence 5'- TAATATTAC-3' in the intergenic region of the genome present in all geminiviruses, thereby initiating the rolling circle replication (RCR). Following cleavage, binds covalently to the 5'-phosphate of DNA as a tyrosyl ester. The cleavage gives rise to a free 3'-OH
   5162..5185    +  promoter       Pc promoter (fragment): intI1 (promoter lies within the coding sequence); class 1 integron promoter
   5361..5417    +  CDS            GmR (fragment): gentamycin acetyltransferase; aacC1; confers resistance to gentamycin
   5424..6215    +  CDS            SmR: aminoglycoside adenylyltransferase (Murphy, 1985); aadA; confers resistance to spectinomycin and streptomycin
