[The description below was written by a language model from this plasmid's Addgene catalogue record and pLannotate feature annotations shown in this document.]
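Description:
pTRANS_102 is an empty plant transformation backbone derived from pTRANS_100, from a modular toolkit for plant genome engineering. The record classes it as a non-T-DNA vector with no plant selectable marker, so it is meant for direct DNA delivery rather than Agrobacterium-mediated transfer. It is also built to support geminiviral replication based on tomato leaf curl virus (ToLCV). In E. coli it replicates from a high-copy ColE1/pUC-type origin. Selection is with spectinomycin through the aadA (SmR) aminoglycoside adenylyltransferase gene, which sits downstream of a class 1 integron Pc promoter fragment and a remnant of a gentamicin resistance gene.

The cloning site is a counter-selectable cassette flanked by sequences annotated as attR1 and attR2. Between these sites lie a chloramphenicol resistance gene with its own promoter, a ccdA fragment and the ccdB gyrase toxin gene. Because ccdB kills standard E. coli strains, the empty vector must be kept in a ccdB-tolerant strain, and replacing the cassette with assembled modules lets correct clones be recovered in ordinary hosts. The record does not say which assembly method is used to load the vector.

Next to the cassette, in reverse orientation, are a NOS terminator and begomovirus coding regions annotated as the replication enhancer protein (REn) and the replication initiator protein (Rep). Rep nicks the viral origin to start rolling-circle replication, so cargo placed in the replicon can be amplified to high copy number in plant cells. The annotation does not mark the viral intergenic regions or any plant promoter. No insert is present. The vector is typically used as a destination for nuclease, guide RNA or donor template modules that benefit from replicon amplification.
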