Addgene plasmid #91200: pTRANS_102
Purpose: (Empty Backbone) Transformation, Type: non-T-DNA, Plant Selection: none, Viral Replication: ToLCV
Depositing lab: Daniel Voytas. Depositing organization: University of Minnesota. Publication: A multi-purpose toolkit to enable advanced genome engineering in plants. Cermak T, Curtin SJ, Gil-Humanes J, Cegan R, Kono TJY, Konecna E, Belanto JJ, Starker CG, Mathre JW, Greenstein RL, Voytas DF. Plant Cell. 2017 May 18. pii: tpc.00922.2016. doi: 10.1105/tpc.16.00922. PubMed 28522548.
Backbone
  Vector backbone: pTRANS_100
  Vector type: Plant Expression
Growth in bacteria
  Bacterial resistance: Spectinomycin, 50 μg/mL
  Growth temperature: 37°C
  Growth strain: ccdB Survival
  Copy number: High Copy
Gene/Insert
  Gene/Insert name: None
Terms and licenses: Academic/Nonprofit Terms; Industry Terms: Not Available to Industry
How to cite: pTRANS_102 was a gift from Daniel Voytas (Addgene plasmid # 91200 ; http://n2t.net/addgene:91200 ; RRID:Addgene_91200)
